>Addgene plasmid #208690 | pDisplay-NE2m-IRES-mCherry-CAAX | addgene full sequence | sequence record 412239 | Addgene NGS Result
GCGCGCGTTGACATTGATTATTGACTAGTTATTAATAGTAATCAATTACGGGGTCATTAGTTCATAGCCC
ATATATGGAGTTCCGCGTTACATAACTTACGGTAAATGGCCCGCCTGGCTGACCGCCCAACGACCCCTGC
CCATTGACGTCAATAATGACGTATGTTCCCATAGTAACGCCAATAGGGACTTTCCATTGACGTCAATGGG
TGGAGTATTTACGGTAAACTGCCCACTTGGCAGTACATCAAGTGTATCATATGCCAAGTACGCCCCCTAT
TGACGTCAATGACGGTAAATGGCCCGCCTGGCATTATGCCCAGTACATGACCTTATGGGACTTTCCTACT
TGGCAGTACATCTACGTATTAGTCATCGCTATTACCATGGTGATGCGGTTTTGGCAGTACATCAATGGGC
GTGGATAGCGGTTTGACTCACGGGGATTTCCAAGTCTCCACCCCATTGACGTCAATGGGAGTTTGTTTTG
GCACCAAAATCAACGGGACTTTCCAAAATGTCGTAACAACTCCGCCCCATTGACGCAAATGGGCGGTAGG
CGTGTACGGTGGGAGGTCTATATAAGCAGAGCTCTCTGGCTAACTAGAGAACCCACTGCTTACTGGCTTA
TCGAAATTAATACGACTCACTATAGGGAGACCCAAGCTTGGTACCGAGCTCGGATCCACTAGTAACGGCC
GCCAGTGTGCTGGAATTCGGCTTGGGGATATCCACCATGGAGACAGACACACTCCTGCTATGGGTACTGC
TGCTCTGGGTTCCAGGTTCCACTGGTGACACAAGTTTGTACAAAAAAGTTGGCACCACCGGTGGCTCCCT
GCAGCCGGACGCGGGCAACGCGAGCTGGAACGGGACCGAGGCGCCGGGGGGCGGCGCCCGGGCCACCCCT
TACTCCCTGCAGGTGACGCTGACGCTGGTGTGCCTGGCCGGCCTGCTCATGCTGCTCACCGTGTTCGGCA
ACGTGCTCGTCATCATCGCCGTGTTCACGAGCCGCGCGCTCAAGGCGCCCCAAAACCTCTTCCTGGTGTC
TCTGGCCTCGGCCGACATCCTGGTGGCCACGCTCGTCATCCCTTTCTCGCTGGCCAACGAGGTCATGGGC
TACTGGTACTTCGGCAAGGCTTGGTGCGAGATCTACCTGGCGCTCGACGTGCTCTTCTGCACGTCGTCCA
TCGTGCACCTGTGCGCCATCAGCCTGGACCGCTACTGGTCCATCACACAGGCCAAAGAGTACAACCTGAA
GCGCACGCCGCGCCGCATCAAGGCCATCATCATCACCGTGTGGGTCATCTCGGCCGTCATCTCCTTCCCG
CCGCTCATCTCCATCGAGAAGAAGGGCGGCGGCGGCGGCCCGCAGCCGGCCGAGCCGCGCTGCGAGATCA
ACGACCAGAAGTGGTACGTCATCTCGTCGTGCATCGGCTCCTTCTTCGCTCCCTGCCTCATCATGATCCT
GGTCTACGTGCGCATCTACCAGATCGCCAAGCGTCGCACCCGCGTGCCACCCAGCCGCCGGGGTCCGGAC
GCCGTCGCCGCGCCGCCGGGGGGCACCGAGCGCAGGCCCAACGGTCTGGGCCCCGAGCGCAGCGCGGGCC
CGGGGGGCGCAGAGGCCGAACCGCTGCCCACCCAGCTCAACGGCGCCCCTGGCGAGCCCGCGCCGGCCGG
GCCGCGCGACACCGACGCGCTGGACCTGGAGGAGGGAGGAAACGTCTATATCAAGGCCGACAAGCAGAAG
AACGGCATCAAGGCGAACTTCCACATCCGCCACAACATCGAGGACGGCGGCGTGCAGCTCGCCTACCACT
ACCAGCAGAACACCCCCATCGGCGACGGCCCCGTGCTGCTGCCCGACAACCACTACCTGAGCGTGCAGTC
CAAACTTTCGAAAGACCCCAACGAGAAGCGCGATCACATGGTCCTGCTGGAGTTCGTGACCGCCGCCGGG
ATCACTCTCGGCATGGACGAGCTGTACAAGGGCGGTACCGGAGGGAGCATGGTGAGAAAGGGCGAGGAGC
TGTTCACCGGGGTGGTGCCCATCCTGGTCGAGCTGGACGGCGACGTAAACGGCCACAAGTTCAGCGTGTC
CGGCGAGGGTGAGGGCGATGCCACCGAGGGCAAGCTGACCCTGAAGTTCATCTGCACCACCGGCAAGCTG
CCCGTGCCCTGGCCCACCCTCGTGACCACCCTGACCTACGGCGTGCAGTGCTTCAGCCGCTACCCCGACC
ACATGAAGCAGCACGACTTCTTCAAGTCCGCCATGCCCGAAGGCTACATCCAGGAGCGCACCATCTTCTT
CAAGGACGACGGCAACTACAAGACCCGCGCCGAGGTGAAGTTCGAGGGCGACACCCTGGTGAACCGCATC
GAGCTGAAGGGCATCGACTTCAAGGAGGACGGCAACATCCTGGGGCACAAGCTGGAGTACAACACCGGAG
CAGCAGCACGCTGGCGCGGGCGGCAGAACCGCGAGAAGCGCTTCTTCTTCGTGCTGGCCGTGGTCATCGG
AGTGTTCGTGGTGTGCTGGTTCCCCTTCTTCTTCACCTACACGCTCACGGCCGTCGGGTGCTCCGTGCCA
CGCACGCTCTTCAAATTCTTCTTCTGGTTCGGCTACTGCAACAGCTCGTTGAACCCGGTCATCTACACCA
TCTTCAACCACGATTTCCGCCGCGCCTTCAAGAAGATCCTCTGTCGGGGGGACAGGAAGCGGATCGTGTT
GTAAGCTAGCGCCCCTCTCCCTCCCCCCCCCNTAACGTTACTGGCCGAAGCCGCTTGGAATAAGGCCGGT
GTGCGTTTGTCTATATGTTATTTTCCACCATATTGCCGTCTTTTGGCAATGTGAGGGCCCGGAAACCTGG
CCCTGTCTTCTTGACGAGCATTCCTAGGGGTCTTTCCCCTCTCGCCAAAGGAATGCAAGGTCTGTTGAAT
GTCGTGAAGGAAGCAGTTCCTCTGGAAGCTTCTTGAAGACAAACAACGTCTGTAGCGACCCTTTGCAGGC
AGCGGAACCCCCCACCTGGCGACAGGTGCCTCTGCGGCCAACGCCACGTGTATAAGATACACCTGCAAAG
GCGGCACAACCCCAGTGCCACGTTGTGAGTTGGATAGTTGTGGAAAGAGTCAAATGGCTCTCCTCAAGCG
TATTCAACAAGGGGCTGAAGGATGCCCAGAAGGTACCCCATTGTATGGGATCTGATCTGGGGCCTCGGTA
CACATGCTTTACATGTGTTTAGTCGAGGTTAAAAAAACGTCTAGGCCCCCCGAACCACGGGGACGTGGTT
TTCCTTTGAAAAACACGATGATAATATGGCCACAACCATGGTGAGCAAGGGCGAGGAGGATAACATGGCC
ATCATCAAGGAGTTCATGCGCTTCAAGGTGCACATGGAGGGCTCCGTGAACGGCCACGAGTTCGAGATCG
AGGGCGAGGGCGAGGGCCGCCCCTACGAGGGCACCCAGACCGCCAAGCTGAAGGTGACCAAGGGTGGCCC
CCTGCCCTTCGCCTGGGACATCCTGTCCCCTCAGTTCATGTACGGCTCCAAGGCCTACGTGAAGCACCCC
GCCGACATCCCCGACTACTTGAAGCTGTCCTTCCCCGAGGGCTTCAAGTGGGAGCGCGTGATGAACTTCG
AGGACGGCGGCGTGGTGACCGTGACCCAGGACTCCTCCCTGCAGGACGGCGAGTTCATCTACAAGGTGAA
GCTGCGCGGCACCAACTTCCCCTCCGACGGCCCCGTAATGCAGAAGAAGACCATGGGCTGGGAGGCCTCC
TCCGAGCGGATGTACCCCGAGGACGGCGCCCTGAAGGGCGAGATCAAGCAGAGGCTGAAGCTGAAGGACG
GCGGCCACTACGACGCTGAGGTCAAGACCACCTACAAGGCCAAGAAGCCCGTGCAGCTGCCCGGCGCCTA
CAACGTCAACATCAAGTTGGACATCACCTCCCACAACGAGGACTACACCATCGTGGAACAGTACGAACGC
GCCGAGGGCCGCCACTCCACCGGCGGCATGGACGAGCTGTACAAGGATGGTAAAAAGAAGAAAAAGAAGT
CAAAGACAAAGTGTGTAATTATGTAAGTCGACGAACAAAAACTCATCTCAGAAGAGGATCTGAATGCTGT
GGGCCAGGACACGCAGGAGGTCATCGTGGTGCCACACTCCTTGCCCTTTAAGGTGGTGGTGATCTCAGCC
ATCCTGGCCCTGGTGGTGCTCACCATCATCTCCCTTATCATCCTCATCATGCTTTGGCAGAAGAAGCCAC
GTTAGGCGGCCGCTCGAGATCAGCCTCGACTGTGCCTTCTAGTTGCCAGCCATCTGTTGTTTGCCCCTCC
CCCGTGCCTTCCTTGACCCTGGAAGGTGCCACTCCCACTGTCCTTTCCTAATAAAATGAGGAAATTGCAT
CGCATTGTCTGAGTAGGTGTCATTCTATTCTGGGGGGTGGGGTGGGGCAGGACAGCAAGGGGGAGGATTG
GGAAGACAATAGCAGGCATGCTGGGGATGCGGTGGGCTCTATGGCTTCTGAGGCGGAAAGAACCAGTGGC
GGTAATACGGTTATCCACAGAATCGGGGGATAACGCAGGAAAGAACATGTGAGCAAAAGGCCAGCAAAAG
GCCAGGAACCGTAAAAAGGCCGCGTTGCTGGCGTTTTTCCATAGGCTCCGCCCCCCTGACGAGCATCACA
AAAATCGACGCTCAAGTCAGAGGTGGCGAAACCCGACAGGACTATAAAGATACCAGGCGTTTCCCCCTGG
AAGCTCCCTCGTGCGCTCTCCTGTTCCGACCCTGCCGCTTACCGGATACCTGTCCGCCTTTCTCCCTTCG
GGAAGCGTGGCGCTTTCTCATAGCTCACGCTGTAGGTATCTCAGTTCGGTGTAGGTCGTTCGCTCCAAGC
TGGGCTGTGTGCACGAACCCCCCGTTCAGCCCGACCGCTGCGCCTTATCCGGTAACTATCGTCTTGAGTC
CAACCCGGTAAGACGCGACTTATCGCCACTGGCAGCAGCCACTGGTAACAGGATTAGCAGAGCGAGGTAT
GTAGGCGGTGCTACAGAGTTCTTGAAGTGGTGGCCTAACTACGGCTACACTAGAAGAACAGTATTTGGTA
TCTGCGCTCTGCTGAAGCCAGTTACCTTCGGAAAAAGAGTTGGTAGCTCTTGATCCGGCAAACAAACCAC
CGCTGGTAGCGGTGGTTTTTTTGTTTGCAAGCAGCAGATTACGCGCAGAAAAAAAGGATCTCAAGAAGAT
CCTTTGATCTTTTCTACGGGGTCTGACGCTCAGTGGAACGAAAACTCACGTTAAGGGATTTTGGTCATGA
GATTATCAAAAAGGATCTTCACCTAGATCCTTTTAAATTAAAAATGAAGTTTTAAATCAATCTAAAGTAT
ATATGAGTAACCTGAGGCTATGGCAGGGCCTGCCGCCCCGACGTTGGCTGCGAGCCCTGGGCCTTCACCC
GAACTTGGGGGGTGGGGTGGGGAAAAGGAAGAAACGCGGGCGTATTGGCCCCAATGGGGTCTCGGTGGGG
TATCGACAGAGTGCCAGCCCTGGGACCGAACCCCGCGTTTATGAACAAACGACCCAACACCGTGCGTTTT
ATTCTGTCTTTTTATTGCCGTCATAGCGCGGGTTCCTTCCGGTATTGTCTCCTTCCGTGTTTCAGTTAGC
CTCCCCCTAGGGTGGGCGAAGAACTCCAGCATGAGATCCCCGCGCTGGAGGATCATCCAGCCGGCGTCCC
GGAAAACGATTCCGAAGCCCAACCTTTCATAGAAGGCGGCGGTGGAATCGAAATCTCGTGATGGCAGGTT
GGGCGTCGCTTGGTCGGTCATTTCGAACCCCAGAGTCCCGCTCAGAAGAACTCGTCAAGAAGGCGATAGA
AGGCGATGCGCTGCGAATCGGGAGCGGCGATACCGTAAAGCACGAGGAAGCGGTCAGCCCATTCGCCGCC
AAGCTCTTCAGCAATATCACGGGTAGCCAACGCTATGTCCTGATAGCGGTCCGCCACACCCAGCCGGCCA
CAGTCGATGAATCCAGAAAAGCGGCCATTTTCCACCATGATATTCGGCAAGCAGGCATCGCCATAGGTCA
CGACGAGATCCTCGCCGTCGGGCATGCTCGCCTTGAGCCTGGCGAACAGTTCGGCTGGCGCGAGCCCCTG
ATGCTCTTCGTCCAGATCATCCTGATCGACAAGACCGGCTTCCATCCGAGTACGTGCTCGCTCGATGCGA
TGTTTCGCTTGGTGGTCGAATGGGCAGGTAGCCGGATCAAGCGTATGCAGCCGCCGCATTGCATCAGCCA
TGATGGATACTTTCTCGGCAGGAGCAAGGTGAGATGACAGGAGATCCTGCCCCGGCACTTCGCCCAATAG
CAGCCAGTCCCTTCCCGCTTCAGTGACAACGTCGAGCACAGCTGCGCAAGGAACGCCCGTCGTGGCCAGC
CACGATAGCCGCGCTGCCTCGTCTTGCAGTTCATTCAGGGCACCGGACAGGTCGGTCTTGACAAAAAGAA
CCGGGCGCCCCTGCGCTGACAGCCGGAACACGGCGGCATCAGAGCAGCCGATTGTCTGTTGTGCCCAGTC
ATAGCCGAATAGCCTCTCCACCCAAGCGGCCGGAGAACCTGCGTGCAATCCATCTTGTTCAATCATGCGA
AACGATCCTCATCCTGTCTCTTGATCGATCTTTGCAAAAGCCTAGGCCTCCAAAAAAGCCTCCTCACTAC
TTCTGGAATAGCTCAGAGGCCGGGCCTCGGCCTCTGCATAAATAAAAAAAATTAGTCAGCCATGGGGCGG
AGAATGGGCGGAACTGGGCGGAGTTAGGGGCGGAATGGGCGGAGTTAGGGGCGGGACTATGGTTGCTGAC
TAATTGAGATGCATGCTTTGCATACTTCTGCCTGCTGGGGAGCCTGGGGACTTTCCACACCTGGTTGCTG
ACTAATTGAGATGCATGCTTTGCATACTTCTGCCTGCTGGGGAGCCTGGGGACTTTCCACACCCTAACTG
ACACACATTCCACAGCTGGTTCTTTCCGCCTCAGGACTCTTCCTTTTTCAATAAATCAATCTAAAGTATA
TATGAGTAAACTTGGTCTGACAGTTACCAATGCTTAATCAGTGAGGCACCTATCTCAGCGATCTGTCTAT
TTCGTTCATCCATAGTTGCCTGACTCCCCGTCGTGTAGATAACTACGATACGGGAGGGCTTACCATCTGG
CCCCAGTGCTGCAATGATACCGCGAGACCCACGCTCACCGGCTCCAGATTTATCAGCAATAAACCAGCCA
GCCGGAAGGGCCGAGCGCAGAAGTGGTCCTGCAACTTTATCCGCCTCCATCCAGTCTATTAATTGTTGCC
GGGAAGCTAGAGTAAGTAGTTCGCCAGTTAATAGTTTGCGCAACGTTGTTGCCATTGCTACAGGCATCGT
GGTGTCACGCTCGTCGTTTGGTATGGCTTCATTCAGCTCCGGTTCCCAACGATCAAGGCGAGTTACATGA
TCCCCCATGTTGTGCAAAAAAGCGGTTAGCTCCTTCGGTCCTCCGATCGTTGTCAGAAGTAAGTTGGCCG
CAGTGTTATCACTCATGGTTATGGCAGCACTGCATAATTCTCTTACTGTCATGCCATCCGTAAGATGCTT
TTCTGTGACTGGTGAGTACTCAACCAAGTCATTCTGAGAATAGTGTATGCGGCGACCGAGTTGCTCTTGC
CCGGCGTCAATACGGGATAATACCGCGCCACATAGCAGAACTTTAAAAGTGCTCATCATTGGAAAACGTT
CTTCGGGGCGAAAACTCTCAAGGATCTTACCGCTGTTGAGATCCAGTTCGATGTAACCCACTCGTGCACC
CAACTGATCTTCAGCATCTTTTACTTTCACCAGCGTTTCTGGGTGAGCAAAAACAGGAAGGCAAAATGCC
GCAAAAAAGGGAATAAGGGCGACACGGAAATGTTGAATACTCATACTCTTCCTTTTTCAATATTATTGAA
GCATTTATCAGGGTTATTGTCTCATGAGCGGATACATATTTGAATGTATTTAGAAAAATAAACAAATAGG
GGTTCCGCGCACATTTCCCCGAAAAGTGCCACCTG
[124 nt withheld, positions 8086-8209]
C
[91 nt withheld, positions 8211-8301]
A
[49 nt withheld, positions 8303-8351]
CCTTTGACGTTGGAGTCCACGTTCTTT
[37 nt withheld, positions 8379-8415]
ACCCTATCTCGGTCTATTCTTTTGATTTATAAGGGATTTTGCCGATTTCGGCCTATTGGTTAAAAAATGA
GCTGATTTAACAAAAATTTAACGCGAATTTTAACAAAATATTAACGCTTACAATTTAC
Features (pLannotate 1.2.2; 25 found; start..end, strand, type, name):
     10..389     +  enhancer       CMV enhancer: human cytomegalovirus immediate early enhancer
    390..593     +  promoter       CMV promoter: human cytomegalovirus (CMV) immediate early promoter
    589..622     +  LTR            5' LTR (truncated) (fragment): truncated 5' long terminal repeat (LTR) from HIV-1
    638..656     +  promoter       T7 promoter: promoter for bacteriophage T7 RNA polymerase
    737..799     +  sig_peptide    Igκ leader: leader sequence from mouse immunoglobulin κ light chain
    801..818     +  protein_bind   attB1 (fragment): mutant version of attB; core recombination site for the Gateway® BP reaction BP Clonase™
    950..1594    +  CDS            DRD4 (fragment): DRD4_HUMAN - Experimental evidence at protein level: Swiss-Prot protein existence level 1. Dopamine receptor responsible for neuronal signaling in the mesolimbic system of the brain, an area of the brain that regulates emotion and complex behavior. Activated by dopamine, but also by epinephrine and norepinephrine, and by numerous synthetic agonists and drugs (PubMed:9003072, PubMed:16423344, PubMed:27659709, PubMed:29051383). Agonist binding triggers signaling via G proteins that inhibit adenylyl cyclase (PubMed:7512953, PubMed:7643093, PubMed:16423344, PubMed:27659709, PubMed:29051383). Modul
   1721..2443    +  CDS            cEGFP: cEGFP is a basic (constitutively fluorescent) green fluorescent protein published in 2008, derived from Aequorea victoria.
   2465..2701    +  CDS            DRD3 (fragment): DRD3_HUMAN - Experimental evidence at protein level: Swiss-Prot protein existence level 1. Dopamine receptor whose activity is mediated by G proteins which inhibit adenylyl cyclase. Promotes cell proliferation. From Homo sapiens (Human).
   2742..3327    +  misc_feature   IRES2: internal ribosome entry site (IRES) of the encephalomyocarditis virus (EMCV)
   3328..4035    +  CDS            mCherry: mCherry is a basic (constitutively fluorescent) red fluorescent protein published in 2004, derived from Discosoma sp.. It is reported to be a very rapidly-maturing monomer with low acid sensitivity.
   4036..4086    +  CDS            K-Ras (fragment): human small GTPase proto-oncoprotein
   4126..4272    +  CDS            PDGFRβ TM domain: transmembrane domain from platelet derived growth factor receptor beta
   4300..4524    +  polyA_signal   bGH poly(A) signal: bovine growth hormone polyadenylation signal
   4528..4546    +  promoter       SV40 promoter (fragment): SV40 enhancer and early promoter
   4656..5244    -  rep_origin     ori: high-copy-number ColE1/pMB1/pBR322/pUC origin of replication
   5466..5482    +  polyA_signal   bGH poly(A) signal (fragment): bovine growth hormone polyadenylation signal
   5573..5620    -  polyA_signal   HSV TK poly(A) signal: herpes simplex virus thymidine kinase polyadenylation signal (Cole and Stacy, 1985)
   5679..5831    -  CDS            ble (fragment): BLE_KLEPN - Experimental evidence at protein level: Swiss-Prot protein existence level 1. Binding protein with a strong affinity to the bleomycin family of antibiotics. Binds to CL990; an antimitotic-antibiotic compound. From Klebsiella pneumoniae.
   5852..6646    -  CDS            NeoR/KanR: aminoglycoside phosphotransferase from Tn5; aph(3')-II (or nptII); confers resistance to neomycin, kanamycin, and G418 (Geneticin®)
   6681..7034    -  promoter       SV40 promoter: SV40 enhancer and early promoter
   7036..7053    -  promoter       AmpR promoter (fragment): bla
   7094..7954    -  CDS            AmpR: β-lactamase; bla; confers resistance to ampicillin, carbenicillin, and related antibiotics
   7955..8059    -  promoter       AmpR promoter: bla
   8086..8514    +  rep_origin     f1 ori (sequence partly withheld): f1 bacteriophage origin of replication; arrow indicates direction of (+) strand synthesis
