[The description below was written by a language model from this plasmid's Addgene catalogue record and pLannotate feature annotations shown in this document.]
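Description:
pDisplay-NE2m-IRES-mCherry-CAAX is a mammalian expression plasmid built on the Invitrogen pDisplay backbone, carrying the genetically encoded fluorescent norepinephrine sensor GRAB_NE2m together with a membrane-targeted red reference protein. It is maintained in E. coli at high copy through a ColE1/pUC-type origin with ampicillin selection (AmpR), and also carries an f1 origin. An SV40 promoter-driven NeoR/KanR cassette with an HSV TK polyadenylation signal is present for G418 selection in mammalian cells.

Expression is driven by the CMV enhancer and immediate early promoter and terminated by the bGH polyadenylation signal. The first open reading frame begins with the mouse Igκ leader from pDisplay, which directs the protein into the secretory pathway and toward the cell surface. It continues into the sensor, a human GPCR scaffold with a circularly permuted EGFP inserted between receptor segments, so that ligand binding changes green fluorescence. The automated annotation labels the flanking receptor segments as fragments of dopamine receptors DRD4 and DRD3. These are probably homology-based matches to related aminergic receptors rather than a true description, and the record does not name the parent receptor.

Downstream, an EMCV IRES allows cap-independent translation of mCherry fused to a K-Ras-derived CAAX motif, which is lipid-modified and anchors the red protein at the plasma membrane. The pDisplay PDGFRβ transmembrane domain sequence remains after this cassette and appears not to be part of either product. The bicistronic design gives a norepinephrine-insensitive membrane signal for identifying transfected cells and normalising the green response, which suits sensor characterisation in cultured mammalian cells.
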