Addgene plasmid #208690: pDisplay-NE2m-IRES-mCherry-CAAX
Purpose: Expresses the genetically-encoded fluorescent norepinephrine (NE) sensor GRAB_NE2m and a membrane-localized mcherry in mammalian cells
Depositing lab: Yulong Li. Publication: Monitoring norepinephrine release in vivo using next-generation GRAB(NE) sensors. Feng J, Dong H, Lischinsky JE, Zhou J, Deng F, Zhuang C, Miao X, Wang H, Li G, Cai R, Xie H, Cui G, Lin D, Li Y. Neuron. 2024 Jun 19;112(12):1930-1942.e6. doi: 10.1016/j.neuron.2024.03.001. Epub 2024 Mar 27. PubMed 38547869.
Backbone
  Vector backbone: pDisplay
  Backbone manufacturer: Invitrogen
  Backbone size w/o insert (bp): 5193
  Vector type: Mammalian Expression
Growth in bacteria
  Bacterial resistance: Ampicillin, 100 μg/mL
  Growth temperature: 37°C
  Growth strain: DH5alpha
  Copy number: High Copy
Gene/Insert
  Gene/Insert name: GPCR activation based norepinephrine (NE) sensor GRAB_NE2m (alt names: GRAB_NE2m; NE2m)
  Species: H. sapiens (human)
  Insert size (bp): 3345
  Promoter: CMV
  Cloning method: Gibson Cloning
  Sequencing primers: 5′ ATGGGCGGTAGGCGTGTA; 3′ CCTCACATTGCCAAAAGACG
Terms and licenses: Academic/Nonprofit Terms; Industry Terms: Not Available to Industry
Depositor comments: Please visit https://www.biorxiv.org/content/10.1101/2023.06.22.546075v1 for bioRxiv preprint.
How to cite: pDisplay-NE2m-IRES-mCherry-CAAX was a gift from Yulong Li (Addgene plasmid # 208690 ; http://n2t.net/addgene:208690 ; RRID:Addgene_208690)
